>Addgene plasmid #174175 | PGKp-GFP-Empty | addgene full sequence | sequence record 340287 | Addgene NGS Result
CCCCCCTCTCCCTCCCCCCCCCCTAACGTTACTGGCCGAAGCCGCTTGGAATAAGGCCGGTGTGCGTTTG
TCTATATGTTATTTTCCACCATATTGCCGTCTTTTGGCAATGTGAGGGCCCGGAAACCTGGCCCTGTCTT
CTTGACGAGCATTCCTAGGGGTCTTTCCCCTCTCGCCAAAGGAATGCAAGGTCTGTTGAATGTCGTGAAG
GAAGCAGTTCCTCTGGAAGCTTCTTGAAGACAAACAACGTCTGTAGCGACCCTTTGCAGGCAGCGGAACC
CCCCACCTGGCGACAGGTGCCTCTGCGGCCAAAAGCCACGTGTATAAGATACACCTGCAAAGGCGGCACA
ACCCCAGTGCCACGTTGTGAGTTGGATAGTTGTGGAAAGAGTCAAATGGCTCTCCTCAAGCGTATTCAAC
AAGGGGCTGAAGGATGCCCAGAAGGTACCCCATTGTATGGGATCTGATCTGGGGCCTCGGTGCACATGCT
TTACATGTGTTTAGTCGAGGTTAAAAAAACGTCTAGGCCCCCCGAACCACGGGGACGTGGTTTTCCTTTG
AAAAACACGATGATAATATGGCCACAACCATGGTGAGCAAGGGCGAGGAGCTGTTCACCGGGGTGGTGCC
CATCCTGGTCGAGCTGGACGGCGACGTAAACGGCCACAAGTTCAGCGTGTCCGGCGAGGGCGAGGGCGAT
GCCACCTACGGCAAGCTGACCCTGAAGTTCATCTGCACCACCGGCAAGCTGCCCGTGCCCTGGCCCACCC
TCGTGACCACCCTGACCTACGGCGTGCAGTGCTTCAGCCGCTACCCCGACCACATGAAGCAGCACGACTT
CTTCAAGTCCGCCATGCCCGAAGGCTACGTCCAGGAGCGCACCATCTTCTTCAAGGACGACGGCAACTAC
AAGACCCGCGCCGAGGTGAAGTTCGAGGGCGACACCCTGGTGAACCGCATCGAGCTGAAGGGCATCGACT
TCAAGGAGGACGGCAACATCCTGGGGCACAAGCTGGAGTACAACTACAACAGCCACAACGTCTATATCAT
GGCCGACAAGCAGAAGAACGGCATCAAGGTGAACTTCAAGATCCGCCACAACATCGAGGACGGCAGCGTG
CAGCTCGCCGACCACTACCAGCAGAACACCCCCATCGGCGACGGCCCCGTGCTGCTGCCCGACAACCACT
ACCTGAGCACCCAGTCCGCCCTGAGCAAAGACCCCAACGAGAAGCGCGATCACATGGTCCTGCTGGAGTT
CGTGACCGCCGCCGGGATCACTCTCGGCATGGACGAGCTGTACAAGGGCAGCGGAGAGGGCAGAGGAAGT
CTGCTAACATGCGGTGACGTCGAGGAGAATCCTGGACCCATGACCGAGTACAAGCCCACGGTGCGCCTCG
CCACCCGCGACGACGTCCCCAGGGCCGTACGCACCCTCGCCGCCGCGTTCGCCGACTACCCCGCCACGCG
CCACACCGTCGATCCGGACCGCCACATCGAGCGGGTCACCGAGCTGCAAGAACTCTTCCTCACGCGCGTC
GGGCTCGACATCGGCAAGGTGTGGGTCGCGGACGACGGCGCCGCGGTGGCGGTCTGGACCACGCCGGAGA
GCGTCGAAGCGGGGGCGGTGTTCGCCGAGATCGGCCCGCGCATGGCCGAGTTGAGCGGTTCCCGGCTGGC
CGCGCAGCAACAGATGGAAGGCCTCCTGGCGCCGCACCGGCCCAAGGAGCCCGCGTGGTTCCTGGCCACC
GTCGGCGTCTCGCCCGACCACCAGGGCAAGGGTCTGGGCAGCGCCGTCGTGCTCCCCGGAGTGGAGGCGG
CCGAGCGCGCCGGGGTGCCCGCCTTCCTGGAGACCTCCGCGCCCCGCAACCTCCCCTTCTACGAGCGGCT
CGGCTTCACCGTCACCGCCGACGTCGAGGTGCCCGAAGGACCGCGCACCTGGTGCATGACCCGCAAGCCC
GGTGCCTGACGCCCGCCCCACGACCCGCAGCGCCCGACCGAAAGGAGCGCACGACCCCATGCATCGGTAC
CTTTAAGACCAATGACTTACAAGGCAGCTGTAGATCTTAGCCACTTTTTAAAAGAAAAGGGGGGACTGGA
AGGGCTAATTCACTCCCAACGAAGACAAGATCTGCTTTTTGCTTGTACTGGGTCTCTCTGGTTAGACCAG
ATCTGAGCCTGGGAGCTCTCTGGCTAACTAGGGAACCCACTGCTTAAGCCTCAATAAAGCTTGCCTTGAG
TGCTTCAAGTAGTGTGTGCCCGTCTGTTGTGTGACTCTGGTAACTAGAGATCCCTCAGACCCTTTTAGTC
AGTGTGGAAAATCTCTAGCAGTAGTAGTTCATGTCATCTTATTATTCAGTATTTATAACTTGCAAAGAAA
TGAATATCAGAGAGTGAGAGGAACTTGTTTATTGCAGCTTATAATGGTTACAAATAAAGCAATAGCATCA
CAAATTTCACAAATAAAGCATTTTTTTCACTGCATTCTAGTTGTGGTTTGTCCAAACTCATCAATGTATC
TTATCATGTCTGGCTCTAGCTATCCCGCCCCTAACTCCGCCCATCCCGCCCCTAACTCCGCCCAGTTCCG
CCCATTCTCCGCCCCATGGCTGACTAATTTTTTTTATTTATGCAGAGGCCGAGGCCGCCTCGGCCTCTGA
GCTATTCCAGAAGTAGTGAGGAGGCTTTTTTGGAGGCCTAGGGACGTACCCAATTCGCCCTATAGTGAGT
CGTATTACGCGCGCTCACTGGCCGTCGTTTTACAACGTCGTGACTGGGAAAACCCTGGCGTTACCCAACT
TAATCGCCTTGCAGCACATCCCCCTTTCGCCAGCTGGCGTAATAGCGAAGAGGCCCGCACCGATCGCCCT
TCCCAACAGTTGCGCAGCCTGAATGGCGAATGGG
[124 nt withheld, positions 2905-3028]
C
[91 nt withheld, positions 3030-3120]
A
[49 nt withheld, positions 3122-3170]
CCTTTGACGTTGGAGTCCACGTTCTTT
[37 nt withheld, positions 3198-3234]
ACCCTATCTCGGTCTATTCTTTTGATTTATAAGGGATTTTGCCGATTTCGGCCTATTGGTTAAAAAATGA
GCTGATTTAACAAAAATTTAACGCGAATTTTAACAAAATATTAACGCTTACAATTTAGGTGGCACTTTTC
GGGGAAATGTGCGCGGAACCCCTATTTGTTTATTTTTCTAAATACATTCAAATATGTATCCGCTCATGAG
ACAATAACCCTGATAAATGCTTCAATAATATTGAAAAAGGAAGAGTATGAGTATTCAACATTTCCGTGTC
GCCCTTATTCCCTTTTTTGCGGCATTTTGCCTTCCTGTTTTTGCTCACCCAGAAACGCTGGTGAAAGTAA
AAGATGCTGAAGATCAGTTGGGTGCACGAGTGGGTTACATCGAACTGGATCTCAACAGCGGTAAGATCCT
TGAGAGTTTTCGCCCCGAAGAACGTTTTCCAATGATGAGCACTTTTAAAGTTCTGCTATGTGGCGCGGTA
TTATCCCGTATTGACGCCGGGCAAGAGCAACTCGGTCGCCGCATACACTATTCTCAGAATGACTTGGTTG
AGTACTCACCAGTCACAGAAAAGCATCTTACGGATGGCATGACAGTAAGAGAATTATGCAGTGCTGCCAT
AACCATGAGTGATAACACTGCGGCCAACTTACTTCTGACAACGATCGGAGGACCGAAGGAGCTAACCGCT
TTTTTGCACAACATGGGGGATCATGTAACTCGCCTTGATCGTTGGGAACCGGAGCTGAATGAAGCCATAC
CAAACGACGAGCGTGACACCACGATGCCTGTAGCAATGGCAACAACGTTGCGCAAACTATTAACTGGCGA
ACTACTTACTCTAGCTTCCCGGCAACAATTAATAGACTGGATGGAGGCGGATAAAGTTGCAGGACCACTT
CTGCGCTCGGCCCTTCCGGCTGGCTGGTTTATTGCTGATAAATCTGGAGCCGGTGAGCGTGGGTCTCGCG
GTATCATTGCAGCACTGGGGCCAGATGGTAAGCCCTCCCGTATCGTAGTTATCTACACGACGGGGAGTCA
GGCAACTATGGATGAACGAAATAGACAGATCGCTGAGATAGGTGCCTCACTGATTAAGCATTGGTAACTG
TCAGACCAAGTTTACTCATATATACTTTAGATTGATTTAAAACTTCATTTTTAATTTAAAAGGATCTAGG
TGAAGATCCTTTTTGATAATCTCATGACCAAAATCCCTTAACGTGAGTTTTCGTTCCACTGAGCGTCAGA
CCCCGTAGAAAAGATCAAAGGATCTTCTTGAGATCCTTTTTTTCTGCGCGTAATCTGCTGCTTGCAAACA
AAAAAACCACCGCTACCAGCGGTGGTTTGTTTGCCGGATCAAGAGCTACCAACTCTTTTTCCGAAGGTAA
CTGGCTTCAGCAGAGCGCAGATACCAAATACTGTTCTTCTAGTGTAGCCGTAGTTAGGCCACCACTTCAA
GAACTCTGTAGCACCGCCTACATACCTCGCTCTGCTAATCCTGTTACCAGTGGCTGCTGCCAGTGGCGAT
AAGTCGTGTCTTACCGGGTTGGACTCAAGACGATAGTTACCGGATAAGGCGCAGCGGTCGGGCTGAACGG
GGGGTTCGTGCACACAGCCCAGCTTGGAGCGAACGACCTACACCGAACTGAGATACCTACAGCGTGAGCT
ATGAGAAAGCGCCACGCTTCCCGAAGGGAGAAAGGCGGACAGGTATCCGGTAAGCGGCAGGGTCGGAACA
GGAGAGCGCACGAGGGAGCTTCCAGGGGGAAACGCCTGGTATCTTTATAGTCCTGTCGGGTTTCGCCACC
TCTGACTTGAGCGTCGATTTTTGTGATGCTCGTCAGGGGGGCGGAGCCTATGGAAAAACGCCAGCAACGC
GGCCTTTTTACGGTTCCTGGCCTTTTGCTGGCCTTTTGCTCACATGTTCTTTCCTGCGTTATCCCCTGAT
TCTGTGGATAACCGTATTACCGCCTTTGAGTGAGCTGATACCGCTCGCCGCAGCCGAACGACCGAGCGCA
GCGAGTCAGTGAGCGAGGAAGCGGAAGAGCGCCCAATACGCAAACCGCCTCTCCCCGCGCGTTGGCCGAT
TCATTAATGCAGCTGGCACGACAGGTTTCCCGACTGGAAAGCGGGCAGTGAGCGCAACGCAATTAATGTG
AGTTAGCTCACTCATTAGGCACCCCAGGCTTTACACTTTATGCTTCCGGCTCGTATGTTGTGTGGAATTG
TGAGCGGATAACAATTTCACACAGGAAACAGCTATGACCATGATTACGCCAAGCGCGCAATTAACCCTCA
CTAAAGGGAACAAAAGCTGGAGCTGCAAGCTTAATGTAGTCTTATGCAATACTCTTGTAGTCTTGCAACA
TGGTAACGATGAGTTAGCAACATGCCTTACAAGGAGAGAAAAAGCACCGTGCATGCCGATTGGTGGAAGT
AAGGTGGTACGATCGTGCCTTATTAGGAAGGCAACAGACGGGTCTGACATGGATTGGACGAACCACTGAA
TTGCCGCATTGCAGAGATATTGTATTTAAGTGCCTAGCTCGATACATAAACGGGTCTCTCTGGTTAGACC
AGATCTGAGCCTGGGAGCTCTCTGGCTAACTAGGGAACCCACTGCTTAAGCCTCAATAAAGCTTGCCTTG
AGTGCTTCAAGTAGTGTGTGCCCGTCTGTTGTGTGACTCTGGTAACTAGAGATCCCTCAGACCCTTTTAG
TCAGTGTGGAAAATCTCTAGCAGTGGCGCCCGAACAGGGACTTGAAAGCGAAAGGGAAACCAGAGGAGCT
CTCTCGACGCAGGACTCGGCTTGCTGAAGCGCGCACGGCAAGAGGCGAGGGGCGGCGACTGGTGAGTACG
CCAAAAATTTTGACTAGCGGAGGCTAGAAGGAGAGAGATGGGTGCGAGAGCGTCAGTATTAAGCGGGGGA
GAATTAGATCGCGATGGGAAAAAATTCGGTTAAGGCCAGGGGGAAAGAAAAAATATAAATTAAAACATAT
AGTATGGGCAAGCAGGGAGCTAGAACGATTCGCAGTTAATCCTGGCCTGTTAGAAACATCAGAAGGCTGT
AGACAAATACTGGGACAGCTACAACCATCCCTTCAGACAGGATCAGAAGAACTTAGATCATTATATAATA
CAGTAGCAACCCTCTATTGTGTGCATCAAAGGATAGAGATAAAAGACACCAAGGAAGCTTTAGACAAGAT
AGAGGAAGAGCAAAACAAAAGTAAGACCACCGCACAGCAAGCGGCCGCTGATCTTCAGACCTGGAGGAGG
AGATATGAGGGACAATTGGAGAAGTGAATTATATAAATATAAAGTAGTAAAAATTGAACCATTAGGAGTA
GCACCCACCAAGGCAAAGAGAAGAGTGGTGCAGAGAGAAAAAAGAGCAGTGGGAATAGGAGCTTTGTTCC
TTGGGTTCTTGGGAGCAGCAGGAAGCACTATGGGCGCAGCGTCAATGACGCTGACGGTACAGGCCAGACA
ATTATTGTCTGGTATAGTGCAGCAGCAGAACAATTTGCTGAGGGCTATTGAGGCGCAACAGCATCTGTTG
CAACTCACAGTCTGGGGCATCAAGCAGCTCCAGGCAAGAATCCTGGCTGTGGAAAGATACCTAAAGGATC
AACAGCTCCTGGGGATTTGGGGTTGCTCTGGAAAACTCATTTGCACCACTGCTGTGCCTTGGAATGCTAG
TTGGAGTAATAAATCTCTGGAACAGATTTGGAATCACACGACCTGGATGGAGTGGGACAGAGAAATTAAC
AATTACACAAGCTTAATACACTCCTTAATTGAAGAATCGCAAAACCAGCAAGAAAAGAATGAACAAGAAT
TATTGGAATTAGATAAATGGGCAAGTTTGTGGAATTGGTTTAACATAACAAATTGGCTGTGGTATATAAA
ATTATTCATAATGATAGTAGGAGGCTTGGTAGGTTTAAGAATAGTTTTTGCTGTACTTTCTATAGTGAAT
AGAGTTAGGCAGGGATATTCACCATTATCGTTTCAGACCCACCTCCCAACCCCGAGGGGACAATTCTCGA
CCTCGAGACAAATGGCAGTATTCATCCACAATTTTAAAAGAAAAGGGGGGATTGGGGGGTACAGTGCAGG
GGAAAGAATAGTAGACATAATAGCAACAGACATACAAACTAAAGAATTACAAAAACAAATTACAAAAATT
CAAAATTTTCGGGTTTATTACAGGGACAGCAGAGATCCACTTTGGCCGCGGCTCGAGGGGGTTGGGGTTG
CGCCTTTTCCAAGGCAGCCCTGGGTTTGCGCAGGGACGCGGCTGCTCTGGGCGTGGTTCCGGGAAACGCA
GCGGCGCCGACCCTGGGTCTCGCACATTCTTCACGTCCGTTCGCAGCGTCACCCGGATCTTCGCCGCTAC
CCTTGTGGGCCCCCCGGCGACGCTTCCTGCTCCGCCCCTAAGTCGGGAAGGTTCCTTGCGGTTCGCGGCG
TGCCGGACGTGACAAACGGAAGCCGCACGTCTCACTAGTACCCTCGCAGACGGACAGCGCCAGGGAGCAA
TGGCAGCGCGCCGACCGCGATGGGCTGTGGCCAATAGCGGCTGCTCAGCAGGGCGCGCCGAGAGCAGCGG
CCGGGAAGGGGCGGTGCGGGAGGCGGGGTGTGGGGCGGTAGTGTGGGCCCTGTTCCTGCCCGCGCGGTGT
TCCGCATTCTGCAAGCCTCCGGAGCGCACGTCGGCAGTCGGCTCCCTCGTTGACCGAATCACCGACCTCT
CTCCCCAGGGGGATCAATTCCGCCCC
Features (pLannotate 1.2.2; 26 found; start..end, strand, type, name):
    114..576     +  misc_feature   IRES: internal ribosome entry site (IRES) of the encephalomyocarditis virus (EMCV)
    590..1306    +  CDS            EGFP: EGFP is a basic (constitutively fluorescent) green fluorescent protein published in 1996, derived from Aequorea victoria. It is reported to be a rapidly-maturing weak dimer with moderate acid sensitivity.
   1370..1969    +  CDS            PuroR: puromycin N-acetyltransferase; pac from Streptomyces alboniger; confers resistance to puromycin
   2012..2095    +  CDS            nef (fragment): NEF_HV1Z2 - Experimental evidence at protein level: Swiss-Prot protein existence level 1. Extracellular Nef protein targets CD4(+) T-lymphocytes for apoptosis by interacting with CXCR4 surface receptors. From Human immunodeficiency virus type 1 group M subtype D (isolate Z2/CDC-Z34) (HIV-1).
   2097..2330    +  LTR            3' LTR (ΔU3): self-inactivating 3' long terminal repeat (LTR) from HIV-1
   2402..2523    +  polyA_signal   SV40 poly(A) signal: SV40 polyadenylation signal
   2563..2698    +  rep_origin     SV40 ori: SV40 origin of replication
   2719..2737    -  promoter       T7 promoter: promoter for bacteriophage T7 RNA polymerase
   2745..2900    +  CDS            lacZα (fragment): LacZα fragment of β-galactosidase; lacZ fragment
   2905..3333    +  rep_origin     f1 ori (sequence partly withheld): f1 bacteriophage origin of replication; arrow indicates direction of (+) strand synthesis
   3386..3490    +  promoter       AmpR promoter: bla
   3491..4351    +  CDS            AmpR: β-lactamase; bla; confers resistance to ampicillin, carbenicillin, and related antibiotics
   4522..5110    +  rep_origin     ori: high-copy-number ColE1/pMB1/pBR322/pUC origin of replication
   5293..5385    +  CDS            lacI (fragment): lac repressor; lacI; The lac repressor binds to the lac operator to inhibit transcription in E. coli. This inhibition can be relieved by adding lactose or isopropyl-β-D-thiogalactopyranoside (IPTG).
   5398..5419    +  protein_bind   CAP binding site: CAP binding activates transcription in the presence of cAMP. E. coli catabolite activator protein
   5434..5464    +  promoter       lac promoter: promoter for the E. coli lac operon
   5472..5488    +  protein_bind   lac operator: The lac repressor binds to the lac operator to inhibit transcription in E. coli. This inhibition can be relieved by adding lactose or isopropyl-β-D-thiogalactopyranoside (IPTG). lac repressor encoded by lacI
   5533..5551    +  promoter       T3 promoter: promoter for bacteriophage T3 RNA polymerase
   5579..5805    +  promoter       RSV promoter: Rous sarcoma virus enhancer/promoter
   5806..5986    +  LTR            5' LTR (truncated): truncated 5' long terminal repeat (LTR) from HIV-1
   6033..6158    +  misc_feature   HIV-1 Ψ: packaging signal of human immunodeficiency virus type 1
   6142..6505    +  CDS            HIV-1 gag (fragment): gag protein from human immunodeficiency virus 1; gag
   6651..6884    +  misc_feature   RRE: The Rev response element (RRE) of HIV-1 allows for Rev-dependent mRNA export from the nucleus to the cytoplasm.
   7261..7285    +  CDS            Rev (fragment): human immunodeficiency virus 1 (HIV-1) Rev protein; rev; enhances nuclear export of unspliced and incompletely spliced viral mRNAs
   7326..7443    +  misc_feature   cPPT/CTS: central polypurine tract and central termination sequence of HIV-1
   7492..8002    +  promoter       hPGK promoter: human phosphoglycerate kinase 1 promoter
