[The description below was written by a language model from this plasmid's Addgene catalogue record and pLannotate feature annotations shown in this document.]
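Description:
PGKp-GFP-Empty is an 8,020 bp lentiviral mammalian expression vector derived from pLKO.1, deposited as an empty backbone and control. According to the record, the U6-shRNA cassette of the parent vector was removed and the original puromycin resistance gene was replaced by an IRES-GFP-T2A-puroR sequence. In bacteria it is maintained at high copy through a ColE1/pUC-type origin with ampicillin selection (AmpR, β-lactamase). The backbone also carries an f1 origin, an SV40 origin and poly(A) signal, and remnants of lac, T7 and T3 elements.

The viral portion has a third-generation, self-inactivating layout. An RSV promoter fused to a truncated HIV-1 5' LTR drives genomic RNA production in packaging cells. It is followed by the Ψ packaging signal with a partial gag sequence, the Rev response element for Rev-dependent nuclear export, and the cPPT/CTS. The cassette ends in a ΔU3 3' LTR, which inactivates LTR promoter activity after integration.

Between these elements, the human PGK promoter sits immediately upstream of an EMCV IRES, EGFP and the puromycin N-acetyltransferase gene. The annotation does not call the T2A, but the short gap between EGFP and PuroR is consistent with the T2A peptide described in the catalogue entry. A single PGK-driven transcript therefore yields both the fluorescent reporter and the drug marker, so transduced cells can be tracked by GFP and selected with puromycin. The short interval between the promoter and the IRES appears to be where a gene of interest would sit in insert-bearing versions of this backbone, although the record does not describe the cloning sites. In its empty form the plasmid serves as a GFP-only control for lentiviral transduction experiments.
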