Addgene plasmid #174175: PGKp-GFP-Empty
Purpose: (Empty Backbone) Control lentiviral vector expressing GFP under control of the human PGK promoter.
Depositing lab: Rod Bremner. Depositing organization: Sinai Health System. Publication: Binary pan-cancer classes with distinct vulnerabilities defined by pro- or anti-cancer YAP/TEAD activity. Pearson JD, Huang K, Pacal M, McCurdy SR, Lu S, Aubry A, Yu T, Wadosky KM, Zhang L, Wang T, Gregorieff A, Ahmad M, Dimaras H, Langille E, Cole SPC, Monnier PP, Lok BH, Tsao MS, Akeno N, Schramek D, Wikenheiser-Brokamp KA, Knudsen ES, Witkiewicz AK, Wrana JL, Goodrich DW, Bremner R. Cancer Cell. 2021 Jul 13. pii: S1535-6108(21)00338-X. doi: 10.1016/j.ccell.2021.06.016. PubMed 34270926.
Backbone
  Vector backbone: pLKO.1
  Backbone size (bp): 8020
  Modifications to backbone: U6-shRNA sequence was removed and the original puromycin resistance gene was replaced with an IRES-GFP-T2A-puroR sequence.
  Vector type: Mammalian Expression, Lentiviral
  Promoter: PGK
  Selectable markers: Puromycin
Growth in bacteria
  Bacterial resistance: Ampicillin, 100 μg/mL
  Growth temperature: 37°C
  Growth strain: NEB Stable
  Growth instructions: Recommend TB over LB media.
  Copy number: High Copy
Gene/Insert
  Sequencing primers: 5′ CAATAGCGGCTGCTCAG
Terms and licenses: Academic/Nonprofit Terms; Industry Terms: Not Available to Industry
How to cite: PGKp-GFP-Empty was a gift from Rod Bremner (Addgene plasmid # 174175 ; http://n2t.net/addgene:174175 ; RRID:Addgene_174175)
